>Addgene plasmid #139566 | pET28a-SznF H407A H409A H448A | addgene full sequence | sequence record 273433 | Addgene NGS Result
TGGCGAATGGG
[124 nt withheld, positions 12-135]
C
[91 nt withheld, positions 137-227]
A
[49 nt withheld, positions 229-277]
CCTTTGACGTTGGAGTCCACGTTCTTT
[37 nt withheld, positions 305-341]
ACCCTATCTCGGTCTATTCTTTTGATTTATAAGGGATTTTGCCGATTTCGGCCTATTGGTTAAAAAATGA
GCTGATTTAACAAAAATTTAACGCGAATTTTAACAAAATATTAACGCTTACAATTTAGGTGGCACTTTTC
GGGGAAATGTGCGCGGAACCCCTATTTGTTTATTTTTCTAAATACATTCAAATATGTATCCGCTCATGAA
TTAATTCTTAGAAAAACTCATCGAGCATCAAATGAAACTGCAATTTATTCATATCAGGATTATCAATACC
ATATTTTTGAAAAAGCCGTTTCTGTAATGAAGGAGAAAACTCACCGAGGCAGTTCCATAGGATGGCAAGA
TCCTGGTATCGGTCTGCGATTCCGACTCGTCCAACATCAATACAACCTATTAATTTCCCCTCGTCAAAAA
TAAGGTTATCAAGTGAGAAATCACCATGAGTGACGACTGAATCCGGTGAGAATGGCAAAAGTTTATGCAT
TTCTTTCCAGACTTGTTCAACAGGCCAGCCATTACGCTCGTCATCAAAATCACTCGCATCAACCAAACCG
TTATTCATTCGTGATTGCGCCTGAGCGAGACGAAATACGCGATCGCTGTTAAAAGGACAATTACAAACAG
GAATCGAATGCAACCGGCGCAGGAACACTGCCAGCGCATCAACAATATTTTCACCTGAATCAGGATATTC
TTCTAATACCTGGAATGCTGTTTTCCCGGGGATCGCAGTGGTGAGTAACCATGCATCATCAGGAGTACGG
ATAAAATGCTTGATGGTCGGAAGAGGCATAAATTCCGTCAGCCAGTTTAGTCTGACCATCTCATCTGTAA
CATCATTGGCAACGCTACCTTTGCCATGTTTCAGAAACAACTCTGGCGCATCGGGCTTCCCATACAATCG
ATAGATTGTCGCACCCGATTGCCCGACATTATCGCGAGCCCATTTATACCCATATAAATCAGCATCCATG
TTGGAATTTAATCGCGGCCTAGAGCAAGACGTTTCCCGTTGAATATGGCTCATAACACCCCTTGTATTAC
TGTTTATGTAAGCAGACAGTTTTATTGTTCATGACCAAAATCCCTTAACGTGAGTTTTCGTTCCACTGAG
CGTCAGACCCCGTAGAAAAGATCAAAGGATCTTCTTGAGATCCTTTTTTTCTGCGCGTAATCTGCTGCTT
GCAAACAAAAAAACCACCGCTACCAGCGGTGGTTTGTTTGCCGGATCAAGAGCTACCAACTCTTTTTCCG
AAGGTAACTGGCTTCAGCAGAGCGCAGATACCAAATACTGTCCTTCTAGTGTAGCCGTAGTTAGGCCACC
ACTTCAAGAACTCTGTAGCACCGCCTACATACCTCGCTCTGCTAATCCTGTTACCAGTGGCTGCTGCCAG
TGGCGATAAGTCGTGTCTTACCGGGTTGGACTCAAGACGATAGTTACCGGATAAGGCGCAGCGGTCGGAC
TGAACGGGGGGTTCGTGCACACAGCCCAGCTTGGAGCGAACGACCTACACCGAACTGAGATACCTACAGC
GTGAGCTATGAGAAAGCGCCACGCTTCCCGAAGGGAGAAAGGCGGACAGGTATCCGGTAAGCGGCAGGGT
CGGAACAGGAGAGCGCACGAGGGAGCTTCCAGGGGGAAACGCCTGGTATCTTTATAGTCCTGTCGGGTTT
CGCCACCTCTGACTTGAGCGTCGATTTTTGTGATGCTCGTCAGGGGGGCGGAGCCTATGGAAAAACGCCA
GCAACGCGGCCTTTTTACGGTTCCTGGCCTTTTGCTGGCCTTTTGCTCACATGTTCTTTCCTGCGTTATC
CCCTGATTCTGTGGATAACCGTATTACCGCCTTTGAGTGAGCTGATACCGCTCGCCGCAGCCGAACGACC
GAGCGCAGCGAGTCAGTGAGCGAGGAAGCGGAAGAGCGCCTGATGCGGTATTTTCTCCTTACGCATCTGT
GCGGTATTTCACACCGCAATGGTGCACTCTCAGTACAATCTGCTCTGATGCCGCATAGTTAAGCCAGTAT
ACACTCCGCTATCGCTACGTGACTGGGTCATGGCTGCGCCCCGACACCCGCCAACACCCGCTGACGCGCC
CTGACGGGCTTGTCTGCTCCCGGCATCCGCTTACAGACAAGCTGTGACCGTCTCCGGGAGCTGCATGTGT
CAGAGGTTTTCACCGTCATCACCGAAACGCGCGAGGCAGCTGCGGTAAAGCTCATCAGCGTGGTCGTGAA
GCGATTCACAGATGTCTGCCTGTTCATCCGCGTCCAGCTCGTTGAGTTTCTCCAGAAGCGTTAATGTCTG
GCTTCTGATAAAGCGGGCCATGTTAAGGGCGGTTTTTTCCTGTTTGGTCACTGATGCCTCCGTGTAAGGG
GGATTTCTGTTCATGGGGGTAATGATACCGATGAAACGAGAGAGGATGCTCACGATACGGGTTACTGATG
ATGAACATGCCCGGTTACTGGAACGTTGTGAGGGTAAACAACTGGCGGTATGGATGCGGCGGGACCAGAG
AAAAATCACTCAGGGTCAATGCCAGCGCTTCGTTAATACAGATGTAGGTGTTCCACAGGGTAGCCAGCAG
CATCCTGCGATGCAGATCCGGAACATAATGGTGCAGGGCGCTGACTTCCGCGTTTCCAGACTTTACGAAA
CACGGAAACCGAAGACCATTCATGTTGTTGCTCAGGTCGCAGACGTTTTGCAGCAGCAGTCGCTTCACGT
TCGCTCGCGTATCGGTGATTCATTCTGCTAACCAGTAAGGCAACCCCGCCAGCCTAGCCGGGTCCTCAAC
GACAGGAGCACGATCATGCGCACCCGTGGGGCCGCCATGCCGGCGATAATGGCCTGCTTCTCGCCGAAAC
GTTTGGTGGCGGGACCAGTGACGAAGGCTTGAGCGAGGGCGTGCAAGATTCCGAATACCGCAAGCGACAG
GCCGATCATCGTCGCGCTCCAGCGAAAGCGGTCCTCGCCGAAAATGACCCAGAGCGCTGCCGGCACCTGT
CCTACGAGTTGCATGATAAAGAAGACAGTCATAAGTGCGGCGACGATAGTCATGCCCCGCGCCCACCGGA
AGGAGCTGACTGGGTTGAAGGCTCTCAAGGGCATCGGTCGAGATCCCGGTGCCTAATGAGTGAGCTAACT
TACATTAATTGCGTTGCGCTCACTGCCCGCTTTCCAGTCGGGAAACCTGTCGTGCCAGCTGCATTAATGA
ATCGGCCAACGCGCGGGGAGAGGCGGTTTGCGTATTGGGCGCCAGGGTGGTTTTTCTTTTCACCAGTGAG
ACGGGCAACAGCTGATTGCCCTTCACCGCCTGGCCCTGAGAGAGTTGCAGCAAGCGGTCCACGCTGGTTT
GCCCCAGCAGGCGAAAATCCTGTTTGATGGTGGTTAACGGCGGGATATAACATGAGCTGTCTTCGGTATC
GTCGTATCCCACTACCGAGATATCCGCACCAACGCGCAGCCCGGACTCGGTAATGGCGCGCATTGCGCCC
AGCGCCATCTGATCGTTGGCAACCAGCATCGCAGTGGGAACGATGCCCTCATTCAGCATTTGCATGGTTT
GTTGAAAACCGGACATGGCACTCCAGTCGCCTTCCCGTTCCGCTATCGGCTGAATTTGATTGCGAGTGAG
ATATTTATGCCAGCCAGCCAGACGCAGACGCGCCGAGACAGAACTTAATGGGCCCGCTAACAGCGCGATT
TGCTGGTGACCCAATGCGACCAGATGCTCCACGCCCAGTCGCGTACCGTCTTCATGGGAGAAAATAATAC
TGTTGATGGGTGTCTGGTCAGAGACATCAAGAAATAACGCCGGAACATTAGTGCAGGCAGCTTCCACAGC
AATGGCATCCTGGTCATCCAGCGGATAGTTAATGATCAGCCCACTGACGCGTTGCGCGAGAAGATTGTGC
ACCGCCGCTTTACAGGCTTCGACGCCGCTTCGTTCTACCATCGACACCACCACGCTGGCACCCAGTTGAT
CGGCGCGAGATTTAATCGCCGCGACAATTTGCGACGGCGCGTGCAGGGCCAGACTGGAGGTGGCAACGCC
AATCAGCAACGACTGTTTGCCCGCCAGTTGTTGTGCCACGCGGTTGGGAATGTAATTCAGCTCCGCCATC
GCCGCTTCCACTTTTTCCCGCGTTTTCGCAGAAACGTGGCTGGCCTGGTTCACCACGCGGGAAACGGTCT
GATAAGAGACACCGGCATACTCTGCGACATCGTATAACGTTACTGGTTTCACATTCACCACCCTGAATTG
ACTCTCTTCCGGGCGCTATCATGCCATACCGCGAAAGGTTTTGCGCCATTCGATGGTGTCCGGGATCTCG
ACGCTCTCCCTTATGCGACTCCTGCATTAGGAAGCAGCCCAGTAGTAGGTTGAGGCCGTTGAGCACCGCC
GCCGCAAGGAATGGTGCATGCAAGGAGATGGCGCCCAACAGTCCCCCGGCCACGGGGCCTGCCACCATAC
CCACGCCGAAACAAGCGCTCATGAGCCCGAAGTGGCGAGCCCGATCTTCCCCATCGGTGATGTCGGCGAT
ATAGGCGCCAGCAACCGCACCTGTGGCGCCGGTGATGCCGGCCACGATGCGTCCGGCGTAGAGGATCGAG
ATCTCGATCCCGCGAAATTAATACGACTCACTATAGGGGAATTGTGAGCGGATAACAATTCCCCTCTAGA
AATAATTTTGTTTAACTTTAAGAAGGAGATATACCATGGGCAGCAGCCATCATCATCATCATCACAGCAG
CGGCCTGGTGCCGCGCGGCAGCCATATGAGTCACGTCCCCCCGCACGTCCCGTTCGAGCTCAGCGGCGCG
GAACTGCGCGACGCGATCGTGCAGTACGCCACCAACCCGATCTACCACGACAACCTCGACTGGCTGAACC
ACGACAACCCCTACCGCCGGCAGCTAAGGCCGCAGGTGCTGCCCCACCTGGACTACGACAAGGTCCCGGG
CCGGGAGAACATCCTCAACTACGCGAGCCTGGCCGTGCAGCGCCTGCTGACCTCCGTCTACGAGGCCGAC
CTGGTGTTCTTCCCCAAGTCCGGGCTGAAGGGCAAGGAGGAGGACTTCCGGGCGTTCTACAGCCCCGCCA
ACCGGGCGCTCGGCGAGCGGATCCGGCCGGCGCTGGAGCGCTACGCCTTCGGTTTCCTCGACGACGAGGT
GGAGACCTCCGGCACCTGGACCGCGCAGAGCCTGGACGCCTACCTGGACTCCCTGGACACCGCGGGCGGC
GCGGAGCAGTCCCCGGTGGAGAAGGCCATCCTCGGCTCGGCCGACCGCGAGCGCGCGGCCCGGATGTGGC
TGGTGCAGTTCGCGCCGGACTTCCTCTCCGAGGCCTCGCCGATGATGCGCAACGTGCTCGGCTACTACGG
CCCGGCCCAGTCCGAGTGGTTCAAGGTCGTCATCGACGAGTACGGCTACGGCGTCCACGACACCAAGCAC
AGCACCCTGTTCGAGCGGACCCTGGAGTCGGTGGGCCTGGAGTCCGACCTGCACCGGTACTGGCAGTACT
ACCTGAACAGCAGCCTGCTGCTGAACAACTACTTCCACTACCTGGGCAAGAACCACGAGCTGTTCTTCCG
TTACGTCGGCGCGCTGTACTACACGGAGAGCTCCCTGGTCGACTTCTGCCGCCGCGCGGACCACCTGCTG
CGCGAGGTGTTCGGCGACACGGTGGACACCACCTACTTCACCGAGCACATCCACATCGACCAGCACCACG
GCCGGATGGCCCGCGAGAAGATCATCAAGCCGCTGGTGGAGGCGCACGGCGACGGCATCATCCCGGAGAT
CGTGCGGGGCATCGAGGAGTACCGGGTGCTGCTGGAGATCGGCGACTTCGACTTCTCCGAGCAGATCGCG
TGGATGGACGCCCAGCCCGAGCTGAAGAAGCTGCACGACCCGGTCTTCGAGGGTCTCAAGCAGGGCAAGG
TCGACGCCCCCGTGGCGCACCTGGTCGAACCGCGCGGCGAGCTGTCCAACACCGCCTGCGCCGACGGTGA
CGAGCTGTGCCACATCGTCTCCGGCACCATGCGCTTCGAGAGCGGCCTGGGCTCCTCGCTGACCCTCCAG
GCCGGCGAGGGCGTCGTCATCAAGCGCAACCGGCTGGCCGGCGCGAACATCGAGTCGGACGAGTGCGTCT
ACGAGATCCACTCGGTGGGGGACTACCGAAAGTGCCTGTAGAAGCTTGCGGCCGCACTCGAGCACCACCA
CCACCACCACTGAGATCCGGCTGCTAACAAAGCCCGAAAGGAAGCTGAGTTGGCTGCTGCCACCGCTGAG
CAATAACTAGCATAACCCCTTGGGGCCTCTAAACGGGTCTTGAGGGGTTTTTTGCTGAAAGGAGGAACTA
TATCCGGAT
Features (pLannotate 1.2.2; 20 found; start..end, strand, type, name):
     12..440     +  rep_origin     f1 ori (sequence partly withheld): f1 bacteriophage origin of replication; arrow indicates direction of (+) strand synthesis
    493..550     +  promoter       AmpR promoter (fragment): bla
    559..1374    -  CDS            KanR: aminoglycoside phosphotransferase; aph(3')-Ia; confers resistance to kanamycin in bacteria or G418 (Geneticin®) in eukaryotes
   1496..2084    +  rep_origin     ori: high-copy-number ColE1/pMB1/pBR322/pUC origin of replication
   2270..2409    -  misc_feature   bom: basis of mobility region from pBR322
   2511..2702    -  CDS            rop: Rop protein, which maintains plasmids at low copy number; rop
   2719..3099    +  CDS            YPB1_ECOLX: Protein predicted: Swiss-Prot protein existence level 4. From Escherichia coli.
   3171..3462    -  CDS            TcR (fragment): tetracycline efflux protein; tet; confers resistance to tetracycline
   3477..3498    -  protein_bind   CAP binding site: CAP binding activates transcription in the presence of cAMP. E. coli catabolite activator protein
   3511..4593    -  CDS            lacI: lac repressor; lacI; The lac repressor binds to the lac operator to inhibit transcription in E. coli. This inhibition can be relieved by adding lactose or isopropyl-β-D-thiogalactopyranoside (IPTG).
   4594..4671    -  promoter       lacI promoter: lacI
   4679..4958    -  CDS            TcR (fragment): tetracycline efflux protein; tet; confers resistance to tetracycline
   4980..4998    +  promoter       T7 promoter: promoter for bacteriophage T7 RNA polymerase
   4999..5023    +  protein_bind   lac operator: The lac repressor binds to the lac operator to inhibit transcription in E. coli. This inhibition can be relieved by adding lactose or isopropyl-β-D-thiogalactopyranoside (IPTG). lac repressor encoded by lacI
   5038..5060    +  RBS            RBS: efficient ribosome binding site from bacteriophage T7 gene 10 (Olins and Rangwala, 1989)
   5079..5095    +  CDS            capTEV™ (fragment): composite tag for in vivo biotinylation, TEV protease cleavage, and 6xHis tagging
   5106..5123    +  CDS            thrombin site: thrombin recognition and cleavage site
   6564..6581    +  CDS            9xHis (fragment): 9xHis affinity tag
   6591..6640    +  CDS            SET1 (fragment): solubility-enhancement tag derived from T7 phage gene 10B
   6648..6695    +  terminator     T7 terminator: transcription terminator for bacteriophage T7 RNA polymerase
