[The description below was written by a language model from this plasmid's Addgene catalogue record and pLannotate feature annotations shown in this document.]
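Description:
pET28a-SznF H407A H409A H448A is a bacterial expression plasmid of about 6.7 kb, built on the pET28a backbone to produce a triple-alanine variant of SznF in E. coli. SznF is the N-nitrosating metalloenzyme linked by the associated publication to assembly of the streptozotocin pharmacophore. The plasmid carries a ColE1/pBR322-type origin together with the bom site and the rop gene, plus an f1 phage origin. Selection is by kanamycin through the aph(3')-Ia aminoglycoside phosphotransferase gene. The catalogue lists it as high copy, although rop normally moderates copy number in pET vectors.

The 1,416 bp insert sits downstream of a T7 promoter that is followed immediately by a lac operator and the T7 gene 10 ribosome binding site, and transcription ends at the T7 terminator. The backbone-encoded lacI supplies repressor, so expression is held off until induction with IPTG in a host that provides T7 RNA polymerase. The protein is fused at its N-terminus to the vector's hexahistidine tag, which is followed by a thrombin cleavage site. This allows metal-affinity purification and optional tag removal. A second His-tag sequence is annotated downstream of the insert, but the record does not say whether it is translated. The small "capTEV", "SET1" and tetracycline-resistance fragments look like partial annotation matches to ordinary pET28a sequence rather than functional parts.

The construct name indicates that histidines 407, 409 and 448 are replaced by alanine, whereas the catalogue's mutation field describes a glutamate 215 to alanine change. The two do not agree, and the feature table cannot resolve the discrepancy. The plasmid's recorded purpose is simply expression of this SznF variant in E. coli.
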