Addgene plasmid #139566: pET28a-SznF H407A H409A H448A
Purpose: expressed SznF H407A H409A H448A in E. coli
Depositing lab: Emily Balskus. Depositing organization: Harvard University. Publication: An N-nitrosating metalloenzyme constructs the pharmacophore of streptozotocin. Ng TL, Rohac R, Mitchell AJ, Boal AK, Balskus EP. Nature. 2019 Feb;566(7742):94-99. doi: 10.1038/s41586-019-0894-z. Epub 2019 Feb 6. PubMed 30728519.
Backbone
  Vector backbone: peT28a
  Backbone manufacturer: 5308
  Total vector size (bp): 6724
  Vector type: Bacterial Expression
Growth in bacteria
  Bacterial resistance: Kanamycin, 50 μg/mL
  Growth temperature: 37°C
  Growth strain: DH5alpha
  Copy number: High Copy
Gene/Insert
  Gene/Insert name: SznF H407A H409A H448A
  Insert size (bp): 1416
  Mutation: changed glutamate 215 to alanine
  Promoter: T7
  Tag / fusion protein: hexahistidine (N terminal on backbone)
  Cloning method: Unknown
  Sequencing primers: 5′ T7; 3′ T7 Rev
Terms and licenses: Academic/Nonprofit Terms; Industry Terms: Not Available to Industry
How to cite: pET28a-SznF H407A H409A H448A was a gift from Emily Balskus (Addgene plasmid # 139566 ; http://n2t.net/addgene:139566 ; RRID:Addgene_139566)
